>Addgene plasmid #147590 | pAc5.1B-lambdaN-HA-DmThor-CG32016-E_T | depositor full sequence | sequence record 290037 | Full Sequence
CTTCAAGGAATTAATTCTATATTCTAAAAACACAAATGATACTTCTAAAAAAAATCATGAATGGCATCAA
CTCTGAATCAAATCTTTGCAGATGCACCTACTTCTCATTTCCACTGTCACATCATTTTTCCAGATCTCGC
TGCCTGTTATGTGGCCCACAAACCAAGACACGTTTTATGGCCATTAAAGCTGGCTGATCGTCGCCAAACA
CCAAATACATATCAATATGTACATTCGAGAAAGAAGCGATCAAAGAAGCGTCTTCGGGCGAGTAGGAGAA
TGCGGAGGAGAAGGAGAACGAGCTGATCTAGTATCTCTCCACAATCCAATGCCAACTGACCAACTGGCCA
TATTCGGAGCAATTTGAAGCCAATTTCCATCGCCTGGCGATCGCTCCATTCTTGGCTATATGTTTTTCAC
CGTTCCCGGGGCCATTTTCAAAGACTCGTCGGTAAGATAAGATTGTGTCACTCGCTGTCTCTCTTCATTT
GTCGAAGAATGCTGAGGAATTTCGCGATGACGTCGGCGAGTATTTTGAAGAATGAGAATAATTTGTATTT
ATACGAAAATCAGTTAGTGGAATTTTCTACAAAAACATGTTATCTATAGATAATTTTGTTGCAAAATATG
TTGACTATGACAAAGATTGTATGTATATACCTTTAATGTATTCTCATTTTCTTATGTATTTATAATGGCA
ATGATGATACTGATGATATTTTAAGATGATGCCAGACCACAGGCTGATTTCTGCGTCTTTTGCCGAACGC
AGTGCATGTGCGGTTGTTGTTTTTTGGAATAGTTTCAATTTTCGGACTGTCCGCTTTGATTTCAGTTTCT
TGGCTTATTCAAAAAGCAAAGTAAAGCCAAAAAAGCGAGATGGCAATACCAAATGCGGCAAAACGGTAGT
GGAAGGAAAGGGGTGCGGGGCAGCGGAAGGAAGGGTGGGGCGGGGCGTGGCGGGGTCTGTGGCTGGGCGC
GACGTCACCGACGTTGGAGCCACTCCTTTGACCATGTGTGCGTGTGTGTATTATTCGTGTCTCGCCACTC
GCCGGTTGTTTTTTTCTTTTTATCTCGCTCTCTCTAGCGCCATCTCGTACGCATGCTCAACGCACCGCAT
GTTGCCGTGTCCTTTATGCGTCATTTTGGCTCGAAATAGGCAATTATTTAAACAAAGATTAGTCAACGAA
AACGCTAAAATAAATAAGTCTACAATATGGTTACTTATTGCCATGTGTGTGCAGCCAACGATAGCAACAA
AAGCAACAACACAGTGGCTTTCCCTCTTTCACTTTTTGTTTGCAAGCGCGTGCGAGCAAGACGGCACGAC
CGGCAAACGCAATTACGCTGACAAAGAGCAGACGAAGTTTTGGCCGAAAAACATCAAGGCGCCTGATACG
AATGCATTTGCAATAACAATTGCGATATTTAATATTGTTTATGAAGCTGTTTGACTTCAAAACACACAAA
AAAAAAAATAAAACAAATTATTTGAAAGAGAATTAGGAATCGGACAGCTTATCGTTACGGGCTAACAGCA
CACCGAGACGAAATAGCTTACCTGACGTCACAGCCTCTGGAAGAACTGCCGCCAAGCAGAGAGAGAGAGA
AAAAGAGGGAGAGCAGCTTAGACCGCATGTGCTTGTGTGTGAGGCGTCTCTCTCTTCGTCTCCTGTTTGC
GCAAACGCATAGACTGCACTGAGAAAATCGATTACCTATTTTTTATGAATGAATATTTGCACTATTACTA
TTCAAAACTATTAAGATAGCAATCACATTCAATAGCCAAATACTATACCACCTGAGCGATGCAACGAAAT
GATCAATTTGAGCAAAAATGCTGCATATTTAGGACGGCATCATTATAGAAATGCTTCTTGCTGTGTACTT
TTCTCTCGTCTGGCAGCTGTTTCGCCGTTATTGTTAAAACCGGCTTAAGTTAGGTGTGTTTTCTACGACT
AGTGATGCCCCTACTAGAAGATGTGTGTTGCACAAATGTCCCTGAATAACCAATTTGAAGTGCAGATAGC
AGTAAACGTAAGCTAATATGAATATTATTTAACTGTAATGTTTTAATATCGCTGGACATTACTAATAAAC
CCACTATAAACACATGTACATATGTATGTTTTGGCATACAATGAGTAGTTGGGGAAAAAATGTGTAAAAG
CACCGTGACCATCACAGCATAAAGATAACCAGCTGAAGTATCGAATATGAGTAACCCCCAAATTGAATCA
CATGCCGCAACTGATAGGACCCATGGAAGTACACTCTTCATGGCGATATACAAGACACACACAAGCACGA
ACACCCAGTTGCGGAGGAAATTCTCCGTAAATGAAAACCCAATCGGCGAACAATTCATACCCATATATGG
TAAAAGTTTTGAACGCGACTTGAGAGCGGAGAGCATTGCGGCTGATAAGGTTTTAGCGCTAAGCGGGCTT
TATAAAACGGGCTGCGGGACCAGTTTTCATATCACTACCGTTTGAGTTCTTGTGCTGTGTGGATACTCCT
CCCGACACAAAGCCGCTCCATCAGCCAGCAGTCGTCTAATCCAGAGACCCCGGATCGGGGTACCAACATG
GACGCACAAACACGACGACGTGAGCGTCGCGCTGAGAAACAAGCTCAATGGAAAGCTGCAAACGGTGGAT
CTCCTCCACATATGGCTTACCCATACGATGTTCCAGATTACGCTCCTCCAAGCTTGAATTCTGCAGATAT
CATGTCCGCTTCACCCACCGCCCGTCAAGCCATCACCCAGGCCCTGCCCATGATCACCAGGAAGGTTGTC
ATCTCGGATCCGATCCAGATGCCCGAGGTGTACTCCTCGACGCCCGGCGGAACCCTCTACTCCACCACTC
CTGGAGGCACCAAACTTATCTACGAGCGGGCTTTCATGAAGAATCTCCGTGGCTCCCCATTGAGCCAAAC
TCCGCCGTCCAACGTGCCCAGTTGCTTGCTGAGGGGCACTCCGCGTACTCCCTTCCGCAAGTGCGTGCCC
GTCCCCACGGAACTGATCAAGCAGACCAAGTCGCTGAAGATCGAGGACCAGGAACAGTTCCAACTGGATC
TGTTAATTAATATGATAAAAGTGGATATGAGGACTGATTTAATAAATCCAATAGCAGGGTCATTATGTCA
GACAGTGCAAATGGAAAAACCTATTGCTAGAGACACTGAGGCATTCAAAAAACTTTTGCAACAGTTGGGT
TCTCAAGCCAGGCAGCATCATCCATGCAACGACGATTGTCGTACAATAAACCTCTCAAATATAGCAAATC
ATGTACACCTTGAGTCAAAATTACATCAAAAAATAAATGATGGTCATTTGCAGCAACCAGAGTTAAGTGT
TAACGTGCCAACCATGCCAACTAGTAGTCATGTATTTTTGCAAAAGCGTTTGGAAATCCAACATTTAATT
CAAAGACTTCGTTGTGGAGACGTTTCACATGATTTTTTGGAAAAAGAGTTGGATAATCCCAGCACCCCAG
CAGCCACAAAGGATGTCATTGCCACAGTGTTGAGTGAATATTCTCATTCTAAAAGAAATCCGGTGGTCAC
AGGCGATCCCAATATTTTTACCCAACAATCGTTTCTTCAGCCTCAATCAGTCCATCAGCACTACTCTCAA
GAATTGCATTCGCAAAATACTGCTAACCATACGATTAATCAGCTAATTTCCCACGGTAACTCTCCAACTC
CGTTGGCATTTACTCCTACTTCAGTTTTAAGAAAAATGACAGCCGATAAGGATACGCAATCACCAAGCAC
TTATTGTCAGAACCCACAATATCATGTACACCAACAAAATGCCAAGCAAGTCGGTACTCGTGAGAACGTA
CTTGAGCCACAGCTGACCGCAACAATGGCTGTACAGCCCCGAATGATATTAGGCGGTGGAAACTTTGCCA
TTGGCCAAAACAATCAACATTTGTCTCCCAACATGTCACAAAGTCGTAATCAACAAGTGTTAAAGTGGAC
TTCTGGCAATATGCAAATGGTCCACGGAAAAACATTTGGCCGACATATTCTGAAAGGAGGTCTTAATTCA
ATGCCGCATTCCAATTCTGCGCTTCCCTTTACTGCCCATAAAATTGAAATGCAACCCATTCATCAACCAC
ATCTACAGCAGCAGCAACATAGATTTAAAGCAGTTCAATCTGTGGAATCAAATCTGAATACCGAAAGTGT
TCACCAAAACATTACATCTCCTGTTGGATGGCACCAACTTTACATGCAACATCAGCAACAACATCATCAC
ACACGACAGCAGCTTAGTCAAAGAGTGATTTATGGAGAAATGCACCGTCAATCAAATCCACAAATGTCTC
CGCCAGTCCCAGGTTTTTCTGACAGCTCCGATTCCGGTAATGTGATCAAAGCTAACAGCCTCACATCTCC
TAGCTACCAGAGAGATGAGAGGATTTCATCACCAACCAATCAATTGGCGCAATGGTTTTCCCCTGAGCTT
CTTGCAAAAGCCTCTGCTGGAAAACTGCCACTTTTAAATGTGAACCAAGCACTCAGCTTGGAAGAATTTG
AACGAAGCATTCAACATTCCTCAGGCGTCGTGCATAACTAAGGCGGCCGCTCGAGTCTAGAGGGCCCGCG
GTTCGAAGGTAAGCCTATCCCTAACCCTCTCCTCGGTCTCGATTCTACGCGTACCGGTCATCATCACCAT
CACCATTGAGTTTAAACCCGCTGATCAGCCTCGACTGTGCCTTCTAAGGCCTGAGCTCGCTGATCAGCCT
CGATCGAGGATCCAGACATGATAAGATACATTGATGAGTTTGGACAAACCACAACTAGAATGCAGTGAAA
AAAATGCTTTATTTGTGAAATTTGTGATGCTATTGCTTTATTTGTAACCATTATAAGCTGCAATAAACAA
GTTAACAACAACAATTGCATTCATTTTATGTTTCAGGTTCAGGGGGAGGTGTGGGAGGTTTTTTAAAGCA
AGTAAAACCTCTACAAATGTGGTATGGCTGATTATGATCAGTCGACCGATGCCCTTGAGAGCCTTCAACC
CAGTCAGCTCCTTCCGGTGGGCGCGGGGCATGACTATCGTCGCCGCACTTATGACTGTCTTCTTTATCAT
GCAACTCGTAGGACAGGTGCCGGCAGCGCTCTGGGTCATTTTCGGCGAGGACCGCTTTCGCTGGAGCGCG
ACGATGATCGGCCTGTCGCTTGCGGTATTCGGAATCTTGCACGCCCTCGCTCAAGCCTTCGTCACTGGTC
CCGCCACCAAACGTTTCGGCGAGAAGCAGGCCATTATCGCCGGCATGGCGGCCGACGCGCTGGGCTACGT
CTTGCTGGCGTTCGCGACGCGAGGCTGGATGGCCTTCCCCATTATGATTCTTCTCGCTTCCGGCGGCATC
GGGATGCCCGCGTTGCAGGCCATGCTGTCCAGGCAGGTAGATGACGACCATCAGGGACAGCTTCAAGGAT
CGCTCGCGGCTCTTACCAGCCAGCAAAAGGCCAGGAACCGTAAAAAGGCCGCGTTGCTGGCGTTTTTCCA
TAGGCTCCGCCCCCCTGACGAGCATCACAAAAATCGACGCTCAAGTCAGAGGTGGCGAAACCCGACAGGA
CTATAAAGATACCAGGCGTTTCCCCCTGGAAGCTCCCTCGTGCGCTCTCCTGTTCCGACCCTGCCGCTTA
CCGGATACCTGTCCGCCTTTCTCCCTTCGGGAAGCGTGGCGCTTTCTCAATGCTCACGCTGTAGGTATCT
CAGTTCGGTGTAGGTCGTTCGCTCCAAGCTGGGCTGTGTGCACGAACCCCCCGTTCAGCCCGACCGCTGC
GCCTTATCCGGTAACTATCGTCTTGAGTCCAACCCGGTAAGACACGACTTATCGCCACTGGCAGCAGCCA
CTGGTAACAGGATTAGCAGAGCGAGGTATGTAGGCGGTGCTACAGAGTTCTTGAAGTGGTGGCCTAACTA
CGGCTACACTAGAAGGACAGTATTTGGTATCTGCGCTCTGCTGAAGCCAGTTACCTTCGGAAAAAGAGTT
GGTAGCTCTTGATCCGGCAAACAAACCACCGCTGGTAGCGGTGGTTTTTTTGTTTGCAAGCAGCAGATTA
CGCGCAGAAAAAAAGGATCTCAAGAAGATCCTTTGATCTTTTCTACGGGGTCTGACGCTCAGTGGAACGA
AAACTCACGTTAAGGGATTTTGGTCATGAGATTATCAAAAAGGATCTTCACCTAGATCCTTTTAAATTAA
AAATGAAGTTTTAAATCAATCTAAAGTATATATGAGTAAACTTGGTCTGACAGTTACCAATGCTTAATCA
GTGAGGCACCTATCTCAGCGATCTGTCTATTTCGTTCATCCATAGTTGCCTGACTCCCCGTCGTGTAGAT
AACTACGATACGGGAGGGCTTACCATCTGGCCCCAGTGCTGCAATGATACCGCGAGACCCACGCTCACCG
GCTCCAGATTTATCAGCAATAAACCAGCCAGCCGGAAGGGCCGAGCGCAGAAGTGGTCCTGCAACTTTAT
CCGCCTCCATCCAGTCTATTAATTGTTGCCGGGAAGCTAGAGTAAGTAGTTCGCCAGTTAATAGTTTGCG
CAACGTTGTTGCCATTGCTGCAGGCATCGTGGTGTCACGCTCGTCGTTTGGTATGGCTTCATTCAGCTCC
GGTTCCCAACGATCAAGGCGAGTTACATGATCCCCCATGTTGTGCAAAAAAGCGGTTAGCTCCTTCGGTC
CTCCGATCGTTGTCAGAAGTAAGTTGGCCGCAGTGTTATCACTCATGGTTATGGCAGCACTGCATAATTC
TCTTACTGTCATGCCATCCGTAAGATGCTTTTCTGTGACTGGTGAGTACTCAACCAAGTCATTCTGAGAA
TAGTGTATGCGGCGACCGAGTTGCTCTTGCCCGGCGTCAACACGGGATAATACCGCGCCACATAGCAGAA
CTTTAAAAGTGCTCATCATTGGAAAACGTTCTTCGGGGCGAAAACTCTCAAGGATCTTACCGCTGTTGAG
ATCCAGTTCGATGTAACCCACTCGTGCACCCAACTGATCTTCAGCATCTTTTACTTTCACCAGCGTTTCT
GGGTGAGCAAAAACAGGAAGGCAAAATGCCGCAAAAAAGGGAATAAGGGCGACACGGAAATGTTGAATAC
TCATACTCTTCCTTTTTCAATATTATTGAAGCATTTATCAGGGTTATTGTCTCATGAGCGGATACATATT
TGAATGTATTTAGAAAAATAAACAAATAGGGGTTCCGCGCACATTTCCCCGAAAAGTGCCACCTGACGTC
TAAGAAACCATTATTATCATGACATTAACCTATAAAAATAGGCGTATCACGAGGCCCTTTCGT
Features (pLannotate 1.2.2; 12 found; start..end, strand, type, name):
     56..2568    +  promoter       Ac5 promoter: Drosophila melanogaster actin 5C promoter
   2588..2653    +  CDS            N (fragment): REGN_LAMBD - Experimental evidence at protein level: Swiss-Prot protein existence level 1. Plays a role as a transcriptional antitermination factor that allows the virus to initiate its lytic phase. Activates expression of the delayed viral early genes by modifying host RNA polymerase (RNAP) into a form that is resistant to termination signals. This antitermination function requires the host NusA protein which serves to stabilize the interaction between antitermination protein N and host RNA polymerase. From Escherichia phage lambda (Bacteriophage lambda).
   2678..2704    +  CDS            3xHA (fragment): three tandem HA epitope tags
   2732..3082    +  CDS            Thor: 4EBP_DROME - Experimental evidence at protein level: Swiss-Prot protein existence level 1. Repressor of translation initiation that regulates eIF4E1 activity by preventing its assembly into the eIF4F complex (PubMed:11389445, PubMed:19804760, PubMed:25702871). Hypophosphorylated form competes with eIF4G1 and strongly binds to eIF4E1, leading to repress translation (PubMed:25702871). In contrast, hyperphosphorylated form dissociates from eIF4E1, allowing interaction between eIF4G1 and eIF4E1, leading to initiation of translation (PubMed:25702871). Acts as a regulator of various biological proce
   3077..4588    +  CDS            4E-T (fragment): 4ET_DROME - Experimental evidence at protein level: Swiss-Prot protein existence level 1. eIF4E1-binding protein that regulates translation and stability of mRNAs in processing bodies (P-bodies) (By similarity). Probably plays a role in P-bodies to coordinate the storage of translationally inactive mRNAs in the cytoplasm and prevent their degradation (By similarity). Acts as a binding platform for multiple RNA-binding proteins. Required for the formation of P-bodies (By similarity). From Drosophila melanogaster (Fruit fly).
   4628..4669    +  CDS            V5 tag: epitope tag from simian virus 5
   4769..4903    -  polyA_signal   SV40 poly(A) signal: SV40 polyadenylation signal
   4926..5010    -  CDS            large T antigen (fragment): large T antigen from SV40 (simian virus 40)
   5011..5481    +  CDS            TcR (fragment): tetracycline efflux protein; tet; confers resistance to tetracycline
   5525..6113    -  rep_origin     ori: high-copy-number ColE1/pMB1/pBR322/pUC origin of replication
   6284..7144    -  CDS            AmpR: β-lactamase; bla; confers resistance to ampicillin, carbenicillin, and related antibiotics
   7145..7249    -  promoter       AmpR promoter: bla
