[The description below was written by a language model from this plasmid's Addgene catalogue record and pLannotate feature annotations shown in this document.]
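Description:
pAc5.1B-lambdaN-HA-DmThor-CG32016-E_T is a 7,343-nt insect expression plasmid. The catalogue lists its backbone as unknown, although the name and annotated parts point to a pAc5.1-type vector. It is maintained in E. coli through a ColE1/pUC-family origin and selected with ampicillin via a β-lactamase gene under its own bla promoter. The catalogue lists it as low copy even though the origin is annotated as a high-copy type. A tetracycline-resistance fragment and a small SV40 large T antigen fragment are also annotated; these appear to be non-functional backbone remnants.

Expression is driven by the Drosophila melanogaster actin 5C promoter, a strong constitutive promoter for fly cell lines, and terminated at an SV40 polyadenylation signal. The open reading frame begins with a short fragment of the bacteriophage lambda N protein, the peptide that binds boxB RNA hairpins, followed by an HA epitope (annotated as a partial match to 3xHA). Next comes Drosophila Thor (4E-BP), a repressor that competes with eIF4G for eIF4E, joined directly to a fragment of CG32016-E, which the feature table identifies as 4E-T, an eIF4E-binding protein associated with P-bodies. The two coding annotations abut with a slight overlap, consistent with a Thor/4E-T chimeric fusion. A V5 tag lies downstream, but the record does not show whether it is translated in frame. The depositor notes silent changes in both parts and three amino-acid substitutions (H117R, N148S, P315H) in the CG32016-E portion relative to the reference sequences.

The lambdaN tag would allow the fusion to be tethered to boxB-containing reporter mRNAs, and the HA tag allows detection or immunoprecipitation. This fits the associated study of how 4E-BPs engage eIF4E to repress translation. The depositor sequence may be theoretical rather than fully verified.
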