Addgene plasmid #147590: pAc5.1B-lambdaN-HA-DmThor-CG32016-E_T
Purpose: Insect Expression of DmThor-CG32016-E
Depositing lab: Elisa Izaurralde. Depositing organization: Max Planck Institute for Developmental Biology. Publication: 4E-BPs require non-canonical 4E-binding motifs and a lateral surface of eIF4E to repress translation. Igreja C, Peter D, Weiler C, Izaurralde E. Nat Commun. 2014 Sep 2;5:4790. doi: 10.1038/ncomms5790. PubMed 25179781.
Backbone
  Vector backbone: Unknown
  Vector type: Insect Expression
Growth in bacteria
  Bacterial resistance: Ampicillin, 100 μg/mL
  Growth temperature: 37°C
  Growth strain: DH5alpha
  Copy number: Low Copy
Gene/Insert
  Gene/Insert name: DmThor-CG32016-E
  Species: D. melanogaster (fly)
  Mutation: DmThor two silent mutations compared to the sequence given by NCBI: NM_057947.4; DmCG32016-E, 5 silent and three no silent mutations H117R, N148S and P315H compared to the sequence given by NCBI:NM_166800.1
  Entrez Gene: Thor (a.k.a. Dmel_CG8846, 153432_at, 43-BP, 4E-BP, 4E-BP1, 4EBP, 4e-BP, 4e-bp, 4eBP, 4ebp, BcDNA.HL08053, BcDNA:HL08053, CG8846, CT8705, Dm 4E-BP, Dmel\CG8846, Phas1, Thor/EIF4EBP, anon-WO0172774.158, d4E-BP, d4E-BP1, d4EBP, d4e-bp, d4eBP, dthor, eIF4E-BP, l(2)06270, l(2)k07736, l(2)k13517, pp20, thor)
  Cloning method: Unknown
Terms and licenses: Academic/Nonprofit Terms; Industry Terms: Not Available to Industry
Depositor comments: Plasmids from this collection were made available to the research community and donated after the lab closed. Please note that the sequence provided by the depositing laboratory may be theoretical/predicted or based on Sanger sequencing results. There may be discrepancies between sequencing results obtained by Addgene and the depositor sequence. If an Addgene verified sequence is not available, please contact before placing your order to request that our lab fully sequence the plasmid.
How to cite: pAc5.1B-lambdaN-HA-DmThor-CG32016-E_T was a gift from Elisa Izaurralde (Addgene plasmid # 147590 ; http://n2t.net/addgene:147590 ; RRID:Addgene_147590)
